Addgene plasmid #192452: pEGFP-C1-3x-NLS-mScarlet-AMPKα2
Purpose: mScarlet-tagged alpha2 isoform of AMPK catalytic subunit targeted to the nucleus.
Depositing lab: Jin Zhang. Depositing organization: University of California, San Diego (UCSD). Publication: Spatial regulation of AMPK signaling revealed by a sensitive kinase activity reporter. Schmitt DL, Curtis SD, Lyons AC, Zhang JF, Chen M, He CY, Mehta S, Shaw RJ, Zhang J. Nat Commun. 2022 Jul 5;13(1):3856. doi: 10.1038/s41467-022-31190-x. PubMed 35790710.
Backbone
  Vector backbone: pEGFP-C1
  Backbone size w/o insert (bp): 3994
  Total vector size (bp): 6487
  Vector type: Mammalian Expression
  Selectable markers: Neomycin (select with G418)
Growth in bacteria
  Bacterial resistance: Kanamycin, 50 μg/mL
  Growth temperature: 37°C
  Growth strain: DH5alpha
  Copy number: High Copy
Gene/Insert
  Gene/Insert name: 3x-NLS-mScarlet-AMPKalpha2
  Species: R. norvegicus (rat)
  Insert size (bp): 2493
  Entrez Gene: Prkaa2 (a.k.a. Ampk, Ampka2)
  Promoter: CMV
  Tag / fusion protein: 3x Nuclear localization signal (NLS) (N terminal on insert); mScarlet (N terminal on insert)
  Cloning method: Gibson Cloning
  Sequencing primers: 5′ CMV forward; 3′ SV40pA reverse
Terms and licenses: Academic/Nonprofit Terms; Industry Terms: Not Available to Industry
How to cite: pEGFP-C1-3x-NLS-mScarlet-AMPKα2 was a gift from Jin Zhang (Addgene plasmid # 192452 ; http://n2t.net/addgene:192452 ; RRID:Addgene_192452)
