[The description below was written by a language model from this plasmid's Addgene catalogue record and pLannotate feature annotations shown in this document.]
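Description:
pEGFP-C1-3x-NLS-mScarlet-AMPKα2 is a mammalian expression plasmid built on the pEGFP-C1 backbone, catalogued at about 6.5 kb (the sequenced record is slightly shorter, 6,415 nt). No EGFP coding sequence is annotated in the feature table, which suggests the original fluorescent protein was replaced by the Gibson-assembled insert. The plasmid replicates at high copy in E. coli from a ColE1/pUC-type origin and also carries an f1 phage origin. A single NeoR/KanR (Tn5 aminoglycoside phosphotransferase) gene serves both hosts. A bacterial bla-type promoter drives it for kanamycin selection, and the SV40 early promoter with an HSV TK polyadenylation signal drives it for G418 selection of transfected mammalian cells. The small annotated fragments (RSF ori, ble, bGH poly(A), SV40 large T antigen) appear to be backbone remnants or partial matches rather than functional parts.

The payload is one open reading frame under the human CMV immediate-early enhancer and promoter, terminated by the SV40 poly(A) signal. It begins with three tandem SV40 large T antigen nuclear localization signals, followed by the red fluorescent protein mScarlet. A short linker derived from the residual multiple cloning site then joins mScarlet to rat Prkaa2, the α2 isoform of the catalytic subunit of AMP-activated protein kinase. The triple NLS directs the fusion into the nucleus, and mScarlet allows its expression and localization to be checked by fluorescence microscopy. The construct therefore provides a nucleus-targeted, visually trackable form of AMPKα2. According to the record, it was made in the context of work on the spatial regulation of AMPK signaling using a kinase activity reporter.
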