Features (pLannotate 1.2.2; 19 found; start..end, strand, type, name):
     14..73      +  rep_origin     RSF ori (fragment): Plasmids containing the RSF 1030 origin of replication can be propagated in E. coli cells that contain additional plasmids with compatible origins.
    141..444     +  enhancer       CMV enhancer: human cytomegalovirus immediate early enhancer
    445..648     +  promoter       CMV promoter: human cytomegalovirus (CMV) immediate early promoter
    711..731     +  CDS            SV40 NLS: nuclear localization signal of SV40 (simian virus 40) large T antigen
    735..755     +  CDS            SV40 NLS: nuclear localization signal of SV40 (simian virus 40) large T antigen
    759..779     +  CDS            SV40 NLS: nuclear localization signal of SV40 (simian virus 40) large T antigen
    789..1484    +  CDS            mScarlet: mScarlet is a basic (constitutively fluorescent) red fluorescent protein published in 2016, derived from synthetic construct. It has moderate acid sensitivity.
   1490..1523    +  misc_feature   MCS (fragment): multiple cloning site
   1527..3182    +  CDS            Prkaa2: AAPK2_RAT - Also known as Ampk, Ampk2. Experimental evidence at protein level: Swiss-Prot protein existence level 1. Catalytic subunit of AMP-activated protein kinase (AMPK), an energy sensor protein kinase that plays a key role in regulating cellular energy metabolism. In response to reduction of intracellular ATP levels, AMPK activates energy-producing pathways and inhibits energy-consuming processes: inhibits protein, carbohydrate and lipid biosynthesis, as well as cell growth and proliferation. AMPK acts via direct phosphorylation of metabolic enzymes, and by longer-term effects via phosph
   3248..3332    +  CDS            large T antigen (fragment): large T antigen from SV40 (simian virus 40)
   3355..3476    +  polyA_signal   SV40 poly(A) signal: SV40 polyadenylation signal
   3510..3938    -  rep_origin     f1 ori (sequence partly withheld): f1 bacteriophage origin of replication; arrow indicates direction of (+) strand synthesis
   3965..4069    +  promoter       AmpR promoter: bla
   4138..4348    +  promoter       SV40 promoter: SV40 early promoter
   4391..5185    +  CDS            NeoR/KanR: aminoglycoside phosphotransferase from Tn5; aph(3')-II (or nptII); confers resistance to neomycin, kanamycin, and G418 (Geneticin®)
   5206..5358    +  CDS            ble (fragment): BLE_KLEPN - Experimental evidence at protein level: Swiss-Prot protein existence level 1. Binding protein with a strong affinity to the bleomycin family of antibiotics. Binds to CL990; an antimitotic-antibiotic compound. From Klebsiella pneumoniae.
   5417..5464    +  polyA_signal   HSV TK poly(A) signal: herpes simplex virus thymidine kinase polyadenylation signal (Cole and Stacy, 1985)
   5555..5571    -  polyA_signal   bGH poly(A) signal (fragment): bovine growth hormone polyadenylation signal
   5793..6381    +  rep_origin     ori: high-copy-number ColE1/pMB1/pBR322/pUC origin of replication
>Addgene plasmid #192452 | pEGFP-C1-3x-NLS-mScarlet-AMPKα2 | addgene full sequence | sequence record 379143 | Addgene NGS Result
CCTTTTGCTGGCCTTTTGCTCACATGTTCTTTCCTGCGTTATCCCCTGATTCTGTGGATAACCGTATTAC
CGCCATGCATTAGTTATTAATAGTAATCAATTACGGGGTCATTAGTTCATAGCCCATATATGGAGTTCCG
CGTTACATAACTTACGGTAAATGGCCCGCCTGGCTGACCGCCCAACGACCCCCGCCCATTGACGTCAATA
ATGACGTATGTTCCCATAGTAACGCCAATAGGGACTTTCCATTGACGTCAATGGGTGGAGTATTTACGGT
AAACTGCCCACTTGGCAGTACATCAAGTGTATCATATGCCAAGTACGCCCCCTATTGACGTCAATGACGG
TAAATGGCCCGCCTGGCATTATGCCCAGTACATGACCTTATGGGACTTTCCTACTTGGCAGTACATCTAC
GTATTAGTCATCGCTATTACCATGGTGATGCGGTTTTGGCAGTACATCAATGGGCGTGGATAGCGGTTTG
ACTCACGGGGATTTCCAAGTCTCCACCCCATTGACGTCAATGGGAGTTTGTTTTGGCACCAAAATCAACG
GGACTTTCCAAAATGTCGTAACAACTCCGCCCCATTGACGCAAATGGGCGGTAGGCGTGTACGGTGGGAG
GTCTATATAAGCAGAGCTGGTTTAGTGAACCGTCAGATCCGCTAGCGCTACCGGTCGCCACCATGAGATC
TCGAGCTGATCCAAAAAAGAAGAGAAAGGTAGATCCAAAAAAGAAGAGAAAGGTAGATCCAAAAAAGAAG
AGAAAGGTAGGATCCAGTATGGTGAGCAAGGGCGAGGCAGTGATCAAGGAGTTCATGCGGTTCAAGGTGC
ACATGGAGGGCTCCATGAACGGCCACGAGTTCGAGATCGAGGGCGAGGGCGAGGGCCGCCCCTACGAGGG
CACCCAGACCGCCAAGCTGAAGGTGACCAAGGGTGGCCCCCTGCCCTTCTCCTGGGACATCCTGTCCCCT
CAGTTCATGTACGGCTCCAGGGCCTTCACCAAGCACCCCGCCGACATCCCCGACTACTATAAGCAGTCCT
TCCCCGAGGGCTTCAAGTGGGAGCGCGTGATGAACTTCGAGGACGGCGGCGCCGTGACCGTGACCCAGGA
CACCTCCCTGGAGGACGGCACCCTGATCTACAAGGTGAAGCTCCGCGGCACCAACTTCCCTCCTGACGGC
CCCGTAATGCAGAAGAAGACAATGGGCTGGGAAGCGTCCACCGAGCGGTTGTACCCCGAGGACGGCGTGC
TGAAGGGCGACATTAAGATGGCCCTGCGCCTGAAGGACGGCGGCCGCTACCTGGCGGACTTCAAGACCAC
CTACAAGGCCAAGAAGCCCGTGCAGATGCCCGGCGCCTACAACGTCGACCGCAAGTTGGACATCACCTCC
CACAACGAGGACTACACCGTGGTGGAACAGTACGAACGCTCCGAGGGCCGCCACTCCACCGGCGGCATGG
ACGAGCTGTACAAGTCCGGCCGGACTCAGATCTCGAGCTCAAGCTTCGAATTCAACATGGCTGAGAAGCA
GAAGCACGACGGGCGTGTGAAGATCGGACACTACGTGCTGGGGGACACCCTGGGCGTCGGCACCTTCGGC
AAAGTGAAGATTGGAGAACATCAATTGACAGGCCATAAAGTGGCAGTTAAGATCTTAAATAGACAGAAGA
TTCGCAGTTTAGATGTTGTTGGAAAAATAAAACGAGAAATTCAAAATCTTAAACTCTTTCGTCATCCTCA
TATTATCAAACTCTACCAAGTGATCAGCACTCCAACAGACTTTTTTATGGTAATGGAATATGTGTCTGGA
GGTGAATTGTTCGACTACATCTGTAAACACGGGAGGGTTGAAGAGGTGGAAGCTCGCCGGCTCTTCCAGC
AGATTCTGTCTGCCGTGGACTACTGTCACAGGCACATGGTTGTCCACAGGGACCTGAAGCCAGAGAACGT
GTTGCTGGACGCCCAGATGAATGCTAAGATAGCTGACTTCGGACTCTCTAATATGATGTCAGATGGTGAA
TTTCTACGAACTAGCTGTGGATCGCCAAATTATGCAGCACCGGAGGTCATCTCAGGAAGGCTGTATGCGG
GTCCTGAGGTTGATATCTGGAGCTGTGGTGTTATCCTGTATGCCCTTCTCTGTGGCACCCTCCCGTTCGA
CGATGAGCACGTGCCTACGCTCTTTAAGAAGATCCGAGGGGGTGTGTTCTACATCCCGGAGTATCTCAAC
CGTTCTATTGCCACTCTGCTGATGCACATGCTGCAGGTGGACCCCTTGAAGCGAGCAACTATCAAAGACA
TACGAGAGCATGAATGGTTTAAACAGGATTTGCCCAGTTACCTCTTTCCTGAAGACCCCTCCTATGATGC
TAACGTCATTGATGATGAGGCTGTGAAAGAAGTATGTGAAAAATTTGAGTGTACAGAATCAGAAGTGATG
AACAGTTTATACAGTGGTGACCCTCAAGACCAGCTCGCAGTGGCTTATCATCTCATCATTGACAATCGGA
GAATAATGAACCAAGCCAGTGAGTTCTACCTCGCCTCCAGTCCTCCAACGGGTTCCTTCATGGACGATAG
TGCCATGCATATTCCCCCCGGCCTGAAACCACATCCTGAAAGGATGCCACCTCTCATAGCAGACAGCCCC
AAAGCACGCTGTCCACTGGATGCACTCAACACAACTAAGCCCAAATCTTTAGCTGTGAAAAAAGCCAAGT
GGCACCTTGGGATCCGAAGCCAGAGCAAACCATACGACATTATGGCGGAGGTGTACCGAGCTATGAAGCA
GCTGGACTTTGAATGGAAGGTAGTGAATGCATACCATCTTCGAGTAAGAAGAAAAAACCCAGTGACTGGC
AATTACGTGAAAATGAGCTTACAGCTTTACCTGGTTGACAATCGGAGCTATCTTCTAGACTTTAAAAGCA
TCGATGATGAGGTGGTGGAGCAGAGGTCTGGTTCTTCAACACCTCAGCGCTCCTGTTCTGCTGCCGGCCT
CCACAGACCTCGGTCAAGTGTCGATTCCAGCACAGCCGAGAACCATTCACTGTCTGGCTCTCTCACTGGT
TCTTTGACTGGCAGCACTTTGTCCTCCGCTTCCCCGCGCCTGGGCAGTCATACCATGGATTTTTTTGAAA
TGTGCGCCAGTCTTATCACTGCTTTAGCCCGTTGAGGATCCATAAAGGGCGAATTCCACATTGGGCTGCA
GCCCGGGATCCACCGGATCTAGATAACTGATCATAATCAGCCATACCACATTTGTAGAGGTTTTACTTGC
TTTAAAAAACCTCCCACACCTCCCCCTGAACCTGAAACATAAAATGAATGCAATTGTTGTTGTTAACTTG
TTTATTGCAGCTTATAATGGTTACAAATAAAGCAATAGCATCACAAATTTCACAAATAAAGCATTTTTTT
CACTGCATTCTAGTTGTGGTTTGTCCAAACTCATCAATGTATCTTAACGCGTAAATTGTAAGCGTTAATA
TTTTGTTAAAATTCGCGTTAAATTTTTGTTAAATCAGCTCATTTTTTAACCAATAGGCCGAAATCGGCAA
AATCCCTTATAAATCAAAAGAATAGACCGAGATAGGGT
[37 nt withheld, positions 3609-3645]
AAAGAACGTGGACTCCAACGTCAAAGG
[49 nt withheld, positions 3673-3721]
T
[91 nt withheld, positions 3723-3813]
G
[124 nt withheld, positions 3815-3938]
CAGGTGGCACTTTTCGGGGAAATGTGCGCGGAACCCCTATTTGTTTATTTTTCTAAATACATTCAAATAT
GTATCCGCTCATGAGACAATAACCCTGATAAATGCTTCAATAATATTGAAAAAGGAAGAGTCCTGAGGCG
GAAAGAACCAGCTGTGGAATGTGTGTCAGTTAGGGTGTGGAAAGTCCCCAGGCTCCCCAGCAGGCAGAAG
TATGCAAAGCATGCATCTCAATTAGTCAGCAACCATAGTCCCGCCCCTAACTCCGCCCATCCCGCCCCTA
ACTCCGCCCAGTTCCGCCCATTCTCCGCCCCATGGCTGACTAATTTTTTTTATTTATGCAGAGGCCGAGG
CCGCCTCGGCCTCTGAGCTATTCCAGAAGTAGTGAGGAGGCTTTTTTGGAGGCCTAGGCTTTTGCAAAGA
TCGATCAAGAGACAGGATGAGGATCGTTTCGCATGATTGAACAAGATGGATTGCACGCAGGTTCTCCGGC
CGCTTGGGTGGAGAGGCTATTCGGCTATGACTGGGCACAACAGACAATCGGCTGCTCTGATGCCGCCGTG
TTCCGGCTGTCAGCGCAGGGGCGCCCGGTTCTTTTTGTCAAGACCGACCTGTCCGGTGCCCTGAATGAAC
TGCAAGACGAGGCAGCGCGGCTATCGTGGCTGGCCACGACGGGCGTTCCTTGCGCAGCTGTGCTCGACGT
TGTCACTGAAGCGGGAAGGGACTGGCTGCTATTGGGCGAAGTGCCGGGGCAGGATCTCCTGTCATCTCAC
CTTGCTCCTGCCGAGAAAGTATCCATCATGGCTGATGCAATGCGGCGGCTGCATACGCTTGATCCGGCTA
CCTGCCCATTCGACCACCAAGCGAAACATCGCATCGAGCGAGCACGTACTCGGATGGAAGCCGGTCTTGT
CGATCAGGATGATCTGGACGAAGAGCATCAGGGGCTCGCGCCAGCCGAACTGTTCGCCAGGCTCAAGGCG
AGCATGCCCGACGGCGAGGATCTCGTCGTGACCCATGGCGATGCCTGCTTGCCGAATATCATGGTGGAAA
ATGGCCGCTTTTCTGGATTCATCGACTGTGGCCGGCTGGGTGTGGCGGACCGCTATCAGGACATAGCGTT
GGCTACCCGTGATATTGCTGAAGAGCTTGGCGGCGAATGGGCTGACCGCTTCCTCGTGCTTTACGGTATC
GCCGCTCCCGATTCGCAGCGCATCGCCTTCTATCGCCTTCTTGACGAGTTCTTCTGAGCGGGACTCTGGG
GTTCGAAATGACCGACCAAGCGACGCCCAACCTGCCATCACGAGATTTCGATTCCACCGCCGCCTTCTAT
GAAAGGTTGGGCTTCGGAATCGTTTTCCGGGACGCCGGCTGGATGATCCTCCAGCGCGGGGATCTCATGC
TGGAGTTCTTCGCCCACCCTAGGGGGAGGCTAACTGAAACACGGAAGGAGACAATACCGGAAGGAACCCG
CGCTATGACGGCAATAAAAAGACAGAATAAAACGCACGGTGTTGGGTCGTTTGTTCATAAACGCGGGGTT
CGGTCCCAGGGCTGGCACTCTGTCGATACCCCACCGAGACCCCATTGGGGCCAATACGCCCGCGTTTCTT
CCTTTTCCCCACCCCACCCCCCAAGTTCGGGTGAAGGCCCAGGGCTCGCAGCCAACGTCGGGGCGGCAGG
CCCTGCCATAGCCTCAGGTTACTCATATATACTTTAGATTGATTTAAAACTTCATTTTTAATTTAAAAGG
ATCTAGGTGAAGATCCTTTTTGATAATCTCATGACCAAAATCCCTTAACGTGAGTTTTCGTTCCACTGAG
CGTCAGACCCCGTAGAAAAGATCAAAGGATCTTCTTGAGATCCTTTTTTTCTGCGCGTAATCTGCTGCTT
GCAAACAAAAAAACCACCGCTACCAGCGGTGGTTTGTTTGCCGGATCAAGAGCTACCAACTCTTTTTCCG
AAGGTAACTGGCTTCAGCAGAGCGCAGATACCAAATACTGTTCTTCTAGTGTAGCCGTAGTTAGGCCACC
ACTTCAAGAACTCTGTAGCACCGCCTACATACCTCGCTCTGCTAATCCTGTTACCAGTGGCTGCTGCCAG
TGGCGATAAGTCGTGTCTTACCGGGTTGGACTCAAGACGATAGTTACCGGATAAGGCGCAGCGGTCGGGC
TGAACGGGGGGTTCGTGCACACAGCCCAGCTTGGAGCGAACGACCTACACCGAACTGAGATACCTACAGC
GTGAGCTATGAGAAAGCGCCACGCTTCCCGAAGGGAGAAAGGCGGACAGGTATCCGGTAAGCGGCAGGGT
CGGAACAGGAGAGCGCACGAGGGAGCTTCCAGGGGGAAACGCCTGGTATCTTTATAGTCCTGTCGGGTTT
CGCCACCTCTGACTTGAGCGTCGATTTTTGTGATGCTCGTCAGGGGGGCGGAGCCTATGGAAAAACGCCA
GCAACGCGGCCTTTTTACGGTTCCTGG
